Addgene plasmid #61379: pEYFP-N1-hRIP3-FL V460P
Purpose: Expresses Human full length RIPK3 with V460P mutation in the mammalian cells
Depositing lab: Francis Chan. Depositing organization: University of Massachusetts, Worcester. Publication: The RIP1/RIP3 necrosome forms a functional amyloid signaling complex required for programmed necrosis. Li J, McQuade T, Siemer AB, Napetschnig J, Moriwaki K, Hsiao YS, Damko E, Moquin D, Walz T, McDermott A, Chan FK, Wu H. Cell. 2012 Jul 20;150(2):339-50. doi: 10.1016/j.cell.2012.06.019. PubMed 22817896.
Backbone
  Vector backbone: pEYFP-N1
  Vector type: Mammalian Expression
Growth in bacteria
  Bacterial resistance: Kanamycin, 50 μg/mL
  Growth temperature: 37°C
  Growth strain: DH5alpha
  Copy number: Unknown
Gene/Insert
  Gene/Insert name: Full length human RIP3 with V460Pmutation
  Species: H. sapiens (human)
  Mutation: changed V460 to P
  Entrez Gene: RIPK3 (a.k.a. RIP3)
  Tag / fusion protein: EYFP (C terminal on backbone)
Terms and licenses: Academic/Nonprofit Terms; Industry Terms: Not Available to Industry
How to cite: pEYFP-N1-hRIP3-FL V460P was a gift from Francis Chan (Addgene plasmid # 61379 ; http://n2t.net/addgene:61379 ; RRID:Addgene_61379)
