[The description below was written by a language model from this plasmid's Addgene catalogue record.]
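Description:
pEYFP-N1-hRIP3-FL V460P is a mammalian expression plasmid built on the pEYFP-N1 backbone, carrying full-length human RIPK3 (RIP3) with a single amino-acid substitution, valine 460 to proline. The insert is placed upstream of the backbone's EYFP coding sequence, so the kinase is produced as a fusion with the yellow fluorescent protein at its C terminus. The plasmid is propagated in E. coli under kanamycin selection; the copy number is listed as unknown. The record does not include a feature table and does not name the promoter, polyadenylation signal or origins. Vectors of the pEYFP-N1 family generally drive expression from a CMV immediate-early promoter and carry a kanamycin/neomycin resistance cassette that can also permit G418 selection in mammalian cells, but these elements are not confirmed for this particular construct.

The stated purpose is expression of the V460P mutant of full-length RIPK3 in mammalian cells. The associated study concerns the RIP1/RIP3 necrosome as a functional amyloid signalling complex required for programmed necrosis. This suggests the mutant serves as a point-mutant counterpart to wild-type RIPK3 for probing how this residue contributes to complex assembly and necrotic signalling, although the record does not describe the mutation's functional effect. The EYFP tag allows the fusion protein's expression and subcellular distribution to be followed by fluorescence microscopy, and it can also serve as a handle for detecting the protein in transfected cells.
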