>Addgene plasmid #61379 | pEYFP-N1-hRIP3-FL V460P | addgene partial sequence | sequence record 102281 | CMV-F 5'-CGCAAATGGGCGGTAGGCGTG-3'
ACCGTCAGATCCGCTAGCGCTACCGGACTCAGATCTGTCGACATGTCGTGCGTCAAGTTATGGCCCAGCG
GTGCCCCCGCCCCCTTGGTGTCCATCGAGGAACTGGAGAACCAGGAGCTCGTCGGCAAAGGCGGGTTCGG
CACAGTGTTCCGGGCGCAACATAGGAAGTGGGGCTACGATGTGGCGGTCAAGATCGTAAACTCGAAGGCG
ATATCCAGGGAGGTCAAGGCCATGGCAAGTCTGGATAACGAATTCGTGCTGCGCCTAGAAGGGGTTATCG
AGAAGGTGAACTGGGACCAAGATCCCAAGCCGGCTCTGGTGACTAAATTCATGGAGAACGGCTCCTTGTC
GGGGCTGCTGCAGTCCCAGTGCCCTCGGCCCTGGCCGCTCCTTTGCCGCCTGCTGAAAGAAGTGGTGCTT
GGGATGTTTTACCTGCACGACCAGAACCCGGTGCTCCTGCACCGGGACCTCAAGCCGTCCAACGTCCTGC
TGGACCCAGAGCTGCACGTCAAGCTGGCAGATTTTGGCCTGTCCACATTTCAGGGAGGCTCACAGTCAGG
GACAGGGTCCGGGGAGCCAGGGGGCACCCTGGGCTACTTGGCCCCAGAACTGTTTGTTAACGTAAACCGG
AAGGCCTCCACAGCCAGTGACGTCTACAGCTTCGGGATCCTAATGTGGGCAGTGCTTGCTGGAAGAGAAG
TTGAGTTGCCAACCGAACCATCACTCGTGTACGAAGCAGTGTGCAACAGGCAGAACCGGCCTTCATTGGC
TGAGCTGCCCCAAGCCGGGCCTGAGACTCCCGGCTTA
