>Addgene plasmid #61379 | pEYFP-N1-hRIP3-FL V460P | addgene partial sequence | sequence record 102298 | EGFP-N 5'-CGTCGCCGTCCAGCTCGACCAG-3'
CCTTGCTCACCATGGTGGCGACCGGTGGATCCCGGGCCCGCGGTACCGTCGACTGCAGAATTCGAAGCTT
CCCGCTATGATTATACCAACCCTGTGGCCTGCTCCAGGCTTCAGGATCTTTAGGGCCTTCTTGCGAACCT
ACTGGTGGGGGGTGCTGCAAGCCCCTCCCCTTGCCCGAAGGTGCCAAGCCCCATGTGGGCAAGGCAGTTG
TCTGTTGCATAGTCAAGTAGTTGTTGTCTCCAGGTTGCACCCCAGAGCAGTTGTATATGTTAACGAGCGG
TCGCCCTGTTACTGGATTTGGCTCCGGGGTCCTGCAGGACCAGTTCATGCCTTGTCTCTCAGCCCCCTGA
TTCCCTCGGGGTCCAGGACTTGGTGTTCCAGTTGAGGTAGGGCTGGGCATCTGGTTTCTGAAAGTTGAGG
TCTCTGGAGTCTGGGGAGGTTGGGCCATCGAATCTGAAGATGTGCCTGCTGTCCAGGCTTGTGGAACCTG
CTCCTCTTGTGCCCTGCTCCTCTTGGTAAGGCTCGGGCATTTTTTAGGAACAGAGCTGGGAGGCTCCTCT
AGATTCAGTTTGTTTAGCCACTCAGAAACCATGACATCATTACGAGAGTGCTGGTTTTCTATGGTTCTCC
TAAAGCCATCCATTTCTGTCCCTCCTTGGCCTGACTCTGGGATAGAAAATCTCCTATTGCTGCTCCTGAG
CTGAGACAGGAAATCCTTTACCGTGGAGACAGCAGCATTCATATTGTTCTCCACCATCTGGAAGACTTCA
TCAGTTTTTGGTAGGCATTCCTGGAAGGAGGGTCTGTCCTTGGGCTCACTGCTCCAGCAGAGCTGCATTA
GCTCCTTCAGTCCTTCTAAGCCGGGAGTCTCAGGCC
